>Addgene plasmid #145416 | pGBW-m4046480 | depositor full sequence | sequence record 287593 | Full Sequence
GCGGCCGCCCCACACACCATAGCTTCAAAATGTTTCTACTCCTTTTTTACTCTTCCAGATTTTCTCGGAC
TCCGCGCATCGCCGTACCACTTCAAAACACCCAAGCACAGCATACTAAATTTCCCCTCTTTCTTCCTCTA
GGGTGTCGTTAATTACCCGTACTAAAGGTTTGGAAAAGAAAAAAGAGACCGCCTCGTTTCTTTTTCTTCG
TCGAAAAAGGCAATAAAAATTTTTATCACGTTTCTTTTTCTTGAAAATTTTTTTTTTTGATTTTTTTCTC
TTTCGATGACCTCCCATTGATATTTAAGTTAATAAACGGTCTTCAATTTCTCAAGTTTCAGTTTCATTTT
TCTTGTTCTATTACAACTTTTTTTACTTCTTGCTCATTAGAAAGAAAGCATAGCAATCTAATCTAAGTTT
TAATTACAAAATGATCGAGTTATCCTTGATAGATTTCTATCTATGTTTTTTGGCATTCCTGCTTTTTCTC
GTGTTGATTATGTTGATTATCTTCTGGTTCAGTTTAGAATTGCAAGACCATAATGAAACATGCCACGCCC
TCGTGCCGAGAGGTTCTTGGAGCCATCCGCAGTTTGAAAAATAAACAGGCCCCTTTTCCTTTGTCGATAT
CATGTAATTAGTTATGTCACGCTTACATTCACGCCCTCCTCCCACATCCGCTCTAACCGAAAAGGAAGGA
GTTAGACAACCTGAAGTCTAGGTCCCTATTTATTTTTTTTAATAGTTATGTTAGTATTAAGAACGTTATT
TATATTTCAAATTTTTCTTTTTTTTCTGTACAAAGCGGCCGCCGAACCACTAGTGCACTGCAGTACACGG
TTTCCTTGAAATTTTTTTGATTCGGTAATCTCCGAACAGAAGGAAGAACGAAGGAAGGAGCACAGACTTA
GATTGGTATATATACGCATATGTAGTGTTGAAGAAACATGAAATTGCCCAGTATTCTTAACCCAACTGCA
CAGAACAAAAACGTGCAGGAAACGAAGATAAATCATGTCGAAAGCTACATATAAGGAACGTGCTGCTACT
CATCCTAGTCCTGTTGCTGCCAAGCTATTTAATATCATGCACGAAAAGCAAACAAACTTGTGTGCTTCAT
TGGATGTTCGTACCACCAAGGAATTACTGGAGTTAGTTGAAGCATTAGGTCCCAAAATTTGTTTACTAAA
AACACATGTGGATATCTTGACTGATTTTTCCATGGAGGGCACAGTTAAGCCGCTAAAGGCATTATCCGCC
AAGTACAATTTTTTACTCTTCGAGGACAGAAAATTTGCTGACATTGGTAATACAGTCAAATTGCAGTACT
CTGCGGGTGTATACAGAATAGCAGAATGGGCAGACATTACGAATGCACACGGTGTGGTGGGCCCAGGTAT
TGTTAGCGGTTTGAAGCAGGCGGCAGAAGAAGTAACAAAGGAACCTAGAGGCCTTTTGATGTTAGCAGAA
TTGTCATGCAAGGGCTCCCTATCTACTGGAGAATATACTAAGGGTACTGTTGACATTGCGAAGAGCGACA
AAGATTTTGTTATCGGCTTTATTGCTCAAAGAGACATGGGTGGAAGAGATGAAGGTTACGATTGGTTGAT
TATGACACCCGGTGTGGGTTTAGATGACAAGGGAGATGCATTGGGTCAACAGTATAGAACCGTGGATGAT
GTGGTTTCTACAGGATCTGACATTATTATTGTTGGAAGAGGACTATTTGCAAAGGGAAGGGATGCTAAGG
TAGAGGGTGAACGTTACAGAAAAGCAGGCTGGGAAGCATATTTGAGAAGATGCGGCCAGCAAAACTAAAA
AACTGTATTATAAGTAAATGCATGTATACTAAACTCACAAATTAGAGCTTCAATTTAATTATATCAGTTA
TTACCCGAGTAACGAAGCATCTGTGCTTCATTTTGTAGAACAAAAATGCAACGCGAGAGCGCTAATTTTT
CAAACAAAGAATCTGAGCTGCATTTTTACAGAACAGAAATGCAACGCGAAAGCGCTATTTTACCAACGAA
GAATCTGTGCTTCATTTTTGTAAAACAAAAATGCAACGCGAGAGCGCTAATTTTTCAAACAAAGAATCTG
AGCTGCATTTTTACAGAACAGAAATGCAACGCGAGAGCGCTATTTTACCAACAAAGAATCTATACTTCTT
TTTTGTTCTACAAAAATGCATCCCGAGAGCGCTATTTTTCTAACAAAGCATCTTAGATTACTTTTTTTCT
CCTTTGTGCGCTCTATAATGCAGTCTCTTGATAACTTTTTGCACTGTAGGTCCGTTAAGGTTAGAAGAAG
GCTACTTTGGTGTCTATTTTCTCTTCCATAAAAAAAGCCTGACTCCACTTCCCGCGTTTACTGATTACTA
GCGAAGCTGCGGGTGCATTTTTTCAAGATAAAGGCATCCCCGATTATATTCTATACCGATGTGGATTGCG
CATACTTTGTGAACAGAAAGTGATAGCGTTGATGATTCTTCATTGGTCAGAAAATTATGAACGGTTTCTT
CTATTTTGTCTCTATATACTACGTATAGGAAATGTTTACATTTTCGTATTGTTTTCGATTCACTCTATGA
ATAGTTCTTACTACAATTTTTTTGTCTAAAGAGTAATACTAGAGATAAACATAAAAAATGTAGAGGTCGA
GTTTAGATGCAAGTTCAAGGAGCGAAAGGTGGATGGGTAGGTTATATAGGGATATAGCACAGAGATATAT
AGCAAAGAGATACTTTTGAGCAATGTTTGTGGAAGCGGTATTCGCAATATTTTAGTAGCTCGTTACAGTC
CGGTGCGTTTTTGGTTTTTTGAAAGTGCGTCATCAGAGCGCTTTTGGTTTTCAAAAGCGCTCTGAAGTTC
CTATACTTTCTAGCTAGAGAATAGGAACTTCCCGAGCGGCCGCGTGTTACAAGCTTGACTCCAGCGTAAC
TGGACTGCAATCAACTCACTGGCTCACCTTCACGGGTGGGCCTTTCTTCGGTAGAAAATCAAAGGATCTT
CTTGAGATCCTTTTTTTCTGCGCGTAATCTGCTGCTTGCAAACAAAAAAACCACCGCTACCAGCGGTGGT
TTGTTTGCCGGATCAAGAGCTACCAACTCTTTTTCCGAGGTAACTGGCTTCAGCAGAGCGCAGATACCAA
ATACTGTTCTTCTAGTGTAGCCGTAGTTAGGCCACCACTTCAAGAACTCTGTAGCACCGCCTACATACCT
CGCTCTGCTAATCCTGTTACCAGTGGCTGCTGCCAGTGGCGATAAGTCGTGTCTTACCGGGTTGGACTCA
AGACGATAGTTACCGGATAAGGCGCAGCGGTCGGGCTGAACGGGGGGTTCGTGCACACAGCCCAGCTTGG
AGCGAACGACCTACACCGAACTGAGATACCTACAGCGTGAGCTATGAGAAAGCGCCACGCTTCCCGAAGG
GAGAAAGGCGGACAGGTATCCGGTAAGCGGCAGGGTCGGAACAGGAGAGCGCACGAGGGAGCTTCCAGGG
GTAAACGCCTGGTATCTTTATAGTCCTGTCGGGTTTCGCCACCTCTGACTTGAGCATCGATTTTTGTGAT
GCTCGTCAGGGGGGCGGAGCCTATGGAAAAACGCCAGCAACGCAGAAAGGCCCACCCGAAGGTGAGCCAG
GTGATTACATTTGGGCCCTCATCAGAGGTTTTCACCGTCATCACCGAAACGCGCGAGGCAGCTGCGGTAA
AGCTCATCAGCGTGGTCGTGAAGCGATTCACAGATGTCTGCCTGTTCATCCGCGTCCAGCTCGTTGAGTT
TCTCCAGAAGCGTTAATGTCTGGCTTCTGATAAAGCGGGCCATGTTAAGGGCGGTTTTTTCCTGTTTGGT
CACTTACCAATGCTTAATCAGTGAGGCACCTATCTCAGCGATCTGTCTATTTCGTTCATCCATAGTTGCC
TGACTCCCCGTCGTGTAGATAACTACGATGCGGGAGGGCTTACCATCTGGCCCCAGTGCTGCAATGATAC
CGCGAGACCCACGCTCACCGGCTCCAGATTTATCAGCAATAAACCAGCCAGCCGGGAGGGCCGAGCGCAG
AAGTGATCCTGCAACTTTATCCGCCTCCATCCAGTCTATTAATTGTTGCCGGGAAGCTAGAGTAAGTAGT
TCGCCAGTTAATAGTTTGCGCAACGTTGTTGCCATTGCTACAGGCATCGTGGTGTCACGCTCGTCGTTTG
GTATGGCTTCATTCAGCTCCGGTTCCCAACGATCAAGGCGAGTTACATGATCCCCCATGTTGTGCAAAAA
AGCGGTTAGCTCCTTCGGTCCTCCGATCGTTGCCAGAAGTAAGTTGGCCGCAGTGTTATCACTCATGGTT
ATGGCAGCACTGCATAATTCTCTTACTGTCATGCCATCCGTGAGATGCTTTTCTGTGACTGGTGAGTACT
CAACCAAGTCATTCTGAGAATAGTGTATGCGGCGACCGAGTTGCTCTTGCCCGGCGTCAATACGGGATAA
TACCGCGCCACATAGCAGAACTTTAAAAGTGCTCATCATTGGAAAACGTTCTTCGGGGCGTAAACTCTCA
AGGATCTTACCGCTGTTGAGATCCAGTTCGATGTAACCCACTCGTGCACCCAACTGATCTTCAGCATCTT
TTACTTTCACCAGCGTTTCTGGGTGAGCAAAAACAGGAAGGCAAAATGCCGCAAAAAAGGGAATAAGGGC
GACACGGAAATGTTGAATACTCATTTTAGCTTCCTTAGCTCCTGAAAATCTCGATAACTCAAAAAATACG
CCCGGTAGTGATCTTATTTCATTATGGTGAAAGTTGGAACCTCTTACGTGCCGATCAAGTCAAAAGCCTC
CGGTCGGAGGCTTTTGACTTTCTGCTATGGAGGTCAGGTATGATTTAAATGGTCAGTTAGA
Features (pLannotate 1.2.2; 13 found; start..end, strand, type, name):
     10..417     +  promoter       TEF1 promoter: S. cerevisiae TEF1; promoter for EF-1α
    431..559     +  CDS            NS7B_SARS2: Experimental evidence at protein level: Swiss-Prot protein existence level 1. From Severe acute respiratory syndrome coronavirus 2 (2019-nCoV) (SARS-CoV-2).
    630..802     +  terminator     CYC1 terminator (fragment): S. cerevisiae CYC1; transcription terminator for CYC1
    838..1014    +  promoter       URA3 promoter (fragment): S. cerevisiae URA3
   1015..1818    +  CDS            URA3: orotidine-5'-phosphate decarboxylase, required for uracil biosynthesis; S. cerevisiae URA3; yeast auxotrophic marker, counterselectable with 5-fluoroorotic acid (5-FOA)
   1901..2883    -  rep_origin     2μ ori: yeast 2μ plasmid origin of replication
   2961..2990    +  terminator     T3Te terminator: phage T3 early transcription terminator
   3012..3599    +  rep_origin     ori: high-copy-number ColE1/pMB1/pBR322/pUC origin of replication
   3611..3638    -  terminator     T7Te terminator: phage T7 early transcription terminator
   3662..3853    -  CDS            rop: Rop protein, which maintains plasmids at low copy number; rop
   3854..4714    -  CDS            AmpR: β-lactamase; bla; confers resistance to ampicillin, carbenicillin, and related antibiotics
   4715..4817    -  promoter       cat promoter: promoter of the E. coli cat gene encoding chloramphenicol acetyltransferase
   4818..4849    -  terminator     tonB terminator: bidirectional E. coli tonB-P14 transcription terminator
