[The description below was written by a language model from this plasmid's Addgene catalogue record and pLannotate feature annotations shown in this document.]
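Description:
pGBW-m4046480 is an episomal yeast expression plasmid, about 4.9 kb in the deposited full sequence, built to produce the SARS-CoV-2 accessory protein ORF7b in Saccharomyces cerevisiae. It is an E. coli–yeast shuttle vector. In bacteria it replicates from a high-copy ColE1/pUC-type origin and is selected with ampicillin through a β-lactamase gene that the annotation places downstream of a cat promoter. A short rop annotation lies next to AmpR, although the catalogue lists the plasmid as high copy. In yeast, the 2μ origin supports multicopy episomal maintenance. The URA3 marker, with its own promoter fragment, allows selection in uracil auxotrophs and can be counterselected with 5-FOA. Phage T3 and T7 early terminators and a tonB terminator flank the bacterial modules, presumably insulating them from read-through transcription.

The expression cassette consists of the constitutive S. cerevisiae TEF1 promoter, the ORF7b coding sequence and a CYC1 terminator fragment. The ORF was made by gene synthesis and is described as a yeast codon recode ("recode 1") of the viral reference protein, so the nucleotide sequence differs from the native virus while still encoding ORF7b. According to the catalogue entry, the backbone supplies a C-terminal thrombin cleavage site followed by a StrepII tag, which would allow affinity capture and later removal of the tag. These elements are not individually annotated in the feature table but would fit in the gap between the ORF and the terminator. The depositor also notes a NotI site associated with the synthesis. The stated purpose is yeast expression of ORF7b; further applications are not specified.
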