Addgene plasmid #145416: pGBW-m4046480
Purpose: Yeast Expression plasmid for SARS-CoV-2 ORF7b
Depositing lab: Ginkgo Bioworks & Benjie Chen. Depositing organization: Ginkgo Bioworks.
Backbone
  Vector backbone: AmpR; 2u URA3
  Backbone size w/o insert (bp): 4078
  Vector type: Yeast Expression
  Selectable markers: URA3
Growth in bacteria
  Bacterial resistance: Ampicillin, 100 μg/mL
  Growth temperature: 37°C
  Growth strain: DH5alpha
  Copy number: High Copy
Gene/Insert
  Gene/Insert name: SARS-CoV-2 ORF7b
  Species: S. cerevisiae (budding yeast); Severe acute respiratory syndrome coronavirus 2
  Insert size (bp): 125
  Mutation: Saccharomyces cerevisiae recode 1
  Entrez Gene: ORF7b (a.k.a. GU280_gp08)
  Promoter: pTEF1
  Tag / fusion protein: Cleavable thrombin;StrepII (C terminal on backbone)
  Cloning method: Unknown
Resource information
  A portion of this plasmid was derived from a plasmid made by: GinkgoBioworks
Depositor comments: NCBI Reference Sequence: YP_009725318.1. Created by gene synthesis with Not1 site.
How to cite: pGBW-m4046480 was a gift from Ginkgo Bioworks & Benjie Chen (Addgene plasmid # 145416 ; http://n2t.net/addgene:145416 ; RRID:Addgene_145416)
